>Addgene plasmid #51127 | pBABEpuro-CRAF_S259A | depositor full sequence | sequence record 77385 | pBABEpuro-CRAF_S259A sequence 7168 bps
CTGCAGCCTGAATATGGGCCAAACAGGATATCTGTGGTAAGCAGTTCCTGCCCCGGCTCAGGGCCAAGAA
CAGATGGAACAGCTGAATATGGGCCAAACAGGATATCTGTGGTAAGCAGTTCCTGCCCCGGCTCAGGGCC
AAGAACAGATGGTCCCCAGATGCGGTCCAGCCCTCAGCAGTTTCTAGAGAACCATCAGATGTTTCCAGGG
TGCCCCAAGGACCTGAAATGACCCTGTGCCTTATTTGAACTAACCAATCAGTTCGCTTCTCGCTTCTGTT
CGCGCGCTTCTGCTCCCCGAGCTCAATAAAAGAGCCCACAACCCCTCACTCGGGGCGCCAGTCCTCCGAT
TGACTGAGTCGCCCGGGTACCCGTGTATCCAATAAACCCTCTTGCAGTTGCATCCGACTTGTGGTCTCGC
TGTTCCTTGGGAGGGTCTCCTCTGAGTGATTGACTACCCGTCAGCGGGGGTCTTTCATTTGGGGGCTCGT
CCGGGATCGGGAGACCCCTGCCCAGGGACCACCGACCCACCACCGGGAGGTAAGCTGGCCAGCAACTTAT
CTGTGTCTGTCCGATTGTCTAGTGTCTATGACTGATTTTATGCGCCTGCGTCGGTACTAGTTAGCTAACT
AGCTCTGTATCTGGCGGACCCGTGGTGGAACTGACGAGTTCTGAACACCCGGCCGCAACCCTGGGAGACG
TCCCAGGGACTTTGGGGGCCGTTTTTGTGGCCCGACCTGAGGAAGGGAGTCGATGTGGAATCCGACCCCG
TCAGGATATGTGGTTCTGGTAGGAGACGAGAACCTAAAACAGTTCCCGCCTCCGTCTGAATTTTTGCTTT
CGGTTTGGAACCGAAGCCGCGCGTCTTGTCTGCTGCAGCATCGTTCTGTGTTGTCTCTGTCTGACTGTGT
TTCTGTATTTGTCTGAAAATTAGGGCCAGACTGTTACCACTCCCTTAAGTTTGACCTTAGATCACTGGAA
AGATGTCGAGCGGCTCGCTCACAACCAGTCGGTAGATGTCAAGAAGAGACGTTGGGTTACCTTCTGCTCT
GCAGAATGGCCAACCTTTAACGTCGGATGGCCGCGAGACGGCACCTTTAACCGAGACCTCATCACCCAGG
TTAAGATCAAGGTCTTTTCACCTGGCCCGCATGGACACCCAGACCAGGTCCCCTACATCGTGACCTGGGA
AGCCTTGGCTTTTGACCCCCCTCCCTGGGTCAAGCCCTTTGTACACCCTAAGCCTCCGCCTCCTCTTCTT
CCATCCGCGCCGTCTCTCCCCCTTGAACCTCCTCTTTCGACCCCGCCTCAATCCTCCCTTTATCCAGCCC
TCACTCCTTCTCTAGGCGCCGGCCGGATCCCAGTGTGGTGGTACATCACAAGTTTGTACAAAAAAGTTGG
CATGGAGCACATACAGGGAGCTTGGAAGACGATCAGCAATGGTTTTGGATTCAAAGATGCCGTGTTTGAT
GGCTCCAGCTGCATCTCTCCTACAATAGTTCAGCAGTTTGGCTATCAGCGCCGGGCATCAGATGATGGCA
AACTCACAGATCCTTCTAAGACAAGCAACACTATCCGTGTTTTCTTGCCGAACAAGCAAAGAACAGTGGT
CAATGTGCGAAATGGAATGAGCTTGCATGACTGCCTTATGAAAGCACTCAAGGTGAGGGGCCTGCAACCA
GAGTGCTGTGCAGTGTTCAGACTTCTCCACGAACACAAAGGTAAAAAAGCACGCTTAGATTGGAATACTG
ATGCTGCGTCTTTGATTGGAGAAGAACTTCAAGTAGATTTCCTGGATCATGTTCCCCTCACAACACACAA
CTTTGCTCGGAAGACGTTCCTGAAGCTTGCCTTCTGTGACATCTGTCAGAAATTCCTGCTCAATGGATTT
CGATGTCAGACTTGTGGCTACAAATTTCATGAGCACTGTAGCACCAAAGTACCTACTATGTGTGTGGACT
GGAGTAACATCAGACAACTCTTATTGTTTCCAAATTCCACTATTGGTGATAGTGGAGTCCCAGCACTACC
TTCTTTGACTATGCGTCGTATGCGAGAGTCTGTTTCCAGGATGCCTGTTAGTTCTCAGCACAGATATTCT
ACACCTCACGCCTTCACCTTTAACACCTCCAGTCCCTCATCTGAAGGTTCCCTCTCCCAGAGGCAGAGGT
CGACAGCCACACCTAATGTCCACATGGTCAGCACCACCCTGCCTGTGGACAGCAGGATGATTGAGGATGC
AATTCGAAGTCACAGCGAATCAGCCTCACCTTCAGCCCTGTCCAGTAGCCCCAACAATCTGAGCCCAACA
GGCTGGTCACAGCCGAAAACCCCCGTGCCAGCACAAAGAGAGCGGGCACCAGTATCTGGGACCCAGGAGA
AAAACAAAATTAGGCCTCGTGGACAGAGAGATTCAAGCTATTATTGGGAAATAGAAGCCAGTGAAGTGAT
GCTGTCCACTCGGATTGGGTCAGGCTCTTTTGGAACTGTTTATAAGGGTAAATGGCACGGAGATGTTGCA
GTAAAGATCCTAAAGGTTGTCGACCCAACCCCAGAGCAATTCCAGGCCTTCAGGAATGAGGTGGCTGTTC
TGCGCAAAACACGGCATGTGAACATTCTGCTTTTCATGGGGTACATGACAAAGGACAACCTGGCAATTGT
GACCCAGTGGTGCGAGGGCAGCAGCCTCTACAAACACCTGCATGTCCAGGAGACCAAGTTTCAGATGTTC
CAGCTAATTGACATTGCCCGGCAGACGGCTCAGGGAATGGACTATTTGCATGCAAAGAACATCATCCATA
GAGACATGAAATCCAACAATATATTTCTCCATGAAGGCTTAACAGTGAAAATTGGAGATTTTGGTTTGGC
AACAGTAAAGTCACGCTGGAGTGGTTCTCAGCAGGTTGAACAACCTACTGGCTCTGTCCTCTGGATGGCC
CCAGAGGTGATCCGAATGCAGGATAACAACCCATTCAGTTTCCAGTCGGATGTCTACTCCTATGGCATCG
TATTGTATGAACTGATGACGGGGGAGCTTCCTTATTCTCACATCAACAACCGAGATCAGATCATCTTCAT
GGTGGGCCGAGGATATGCCTCCCCAGATCTTAGTAAGCTATATAAGAACTGCCCCAAAGCAATGAAGAGG
CTGGTAGCTGACTGTGTGAAGAAAGTAAAGGAAGAGAGGCCTCTTTTTCCCCAGATCCTGTCTTCCATTG
AGCTGCTCCAACACTCTCTACCGAAGATCAACCGGAGCGCTTCCGAGCCATCCTTGCATCGGGCAGCCCA
CACTGAGGATATCAATGCTTGCACGCTGACCACGTCCCCGAGGCTGCCTGTCTTCTAGCCAACTTTCTTG
TACAAAGTGGTGATGTAGGAATTCGCCAGCACAGTGGTCGACCTGTGGAATGTGTGTCAGTTAGGGTGTG
GAAAGTCCCCAGGCTCCCCAGCAGGCAGAAGTATGCAAAGCATGCATCTCAATTAGTCAGCAACCAGGTG
TGGAAAGTCCCCAGGCTCCCCAGCAGGCAGAAGTATGCAAAGCATGCATCTCAATTAGTCAGCAACCATA
GTCCCGCCCCTAACTCCGCCCATCCCGCCCCTAACTCCGCCCAGTTCCGCCCATTCTCCGCCCCATGGCT
GACTAATTTTTTTTATTTATGCAGAGGCCGAGGCCGCCTCGGCCTCTGAGCTATTCCAGAAGTAGTGAGG
AGGCTTTTTTGGAGGCCTAGGCTTTTGCAAAAAGCTTACCATGACCGAGTACAAGCCCACGGTGCGCCTC
GCCACCCGCGACGACGTCCCCAGGGCCGTACGCACCCTCGCCGCCGCGTTCGCCGACTACCCCGCCACGC
GCCACACCGTCGATCCGGACCGCCACATCGAGCGGGTCACCGAGCTGCAAGAACTCTTCCTCACGCGCGT
CGGGCTCGACATCGGCAAGGTGTGGGTCGCGGACGACGGCGCCGCGGTGGCGGTCTGGACCACGCCGGAG
AGCGTCGAAGCGGGGGCGGTGTTCGCCGAGATCGGCCCGCGCATGGCCGAGTTGAGCGGTTCCCGGCTGG
CCGCGCAGCAACAGATGGAAGGCCTCCTGGCGCCGCACCGGCCCAAGGAGCCCGCGTGGTTCCTGGCCAC
CGTCGGCGTCTCGCCCGACCACCAGGGCAAGGGTCTGGGCAGCGCCGTCGTGCTCCCCGGAGTGGAGGCG
GCCGAGCGCGCCGGGGTGCCCGCCTTCCTGGAGACCTCCGCGCCCCGCAACCTCCCCTTCTACGAGCGGC
TCGGCTTCACCGTCACCGCCGACGTCGAGTGCCCGAAGGACCGCGCGACCTGGTGCATGACCCGCAAGCC
CGGTGCCTGACGCCCGCCCCACGACCCGCAGCGCCCGACCGAAAGGAGCGCACGACCCCATGCATCGATA
AAATAAAAGATTTTATTTAGTCTCCAGAAAAAGGGGGGAATGAAAGACCCCACCTGTAGGTTTGGCAAGC
TAGCTTAAGTAACGCCATTTTGCAAGGCATGGAAAAATACATAACTGAGAATAGAGAAGTTCAGATCAAG
GTCAGGAACAGATGGAACAGCTGAATATGGGCCAAACAGGATATCTGTGGTAAGCAGTTCCTGCCCCGGC
TCAGGGCCAAGAACAGATGGAACAGCTGAATATGGGCCAAACAGGATATCTGTGGTAAGCAGTTCCTGCC
CCGGCTCAGGGCCAAGAACAGATGGTCCCCAGATGCGGTCCAGCCCTCAGCAGTTTCTAGAGAACCATCA
GATGTTTCCAGGGTGCCCCAAGGACCTGAAATGACCCTGTGCCTTATTTGAACTAACCAATCAGTTCGCT
TCTCGCTTCTGTTCGCGCGCTTCTGCTCCCCGAGCTCAATAAAAGAGCCCACAACCCCTCACTCGGGGCG
CCAGTCCTCCGATTGACTGAGTCGCCCGGGTACCCGTGTATCCAATAAACCCTCTTGCAGTTGCATCCGA
CTTGTGGTCTCGCTGTTCCTTGGGAGGGTCTCCTCTGAGTGATTGACTACCCGTCAGCGGGGGTCTTTCA
TTTCCGACTTGTGGTCTCGCTGCCTTGGGAGGGTCTCCTCTGAGTGATTGACTACCCGTCAGCGGGGGTC
TTCACATGCAGCATGTATCAAAATTAATTTGGTTTTTTTTCTTAAGTATTTACATTAAATGGCCATAGTT
GCATTAATGAATCGGCCAACGCGCGGGGAGAGGCGGTTTGCGTATTGGCGCTCTTCCGCTTCCTCGCTCA
CTGACTCGCTGCGCTCGGTCGTTCGGCTGCGGCGAGCGGTATCAGCTCACTCAAAGGCGGTAATACGGTT
ATCCACAGAATCAGGGGATAACGCAGGAAAGAACATGTGAGCAAAAGGCCAGCAAAAGGCCAGGAACCGT
AAAAAGGCCGCGTTGCTGGCGTTTTTCCATAGGCTCCGCCCCCCTGACGAGCATCACAAAAATCGACGCT
CAAGTCAGAGGTGGCGAAACCCGACAGGACTATAAAGATACCAGGCGTTTCCCCCTGGAAGCTCCCTCGT
GCGCTCTCCTGTTCCGACCCTGCCGCTTACCGGATACCTGTCCGCCTTTCTCCCTTCGGGAAGCGTGGCG
CTTTCTCATAGCTCACGCTGTAGGTATCTCAGTTCGGTGTAGGTCGTTCGCTCCAAGCTGGGCTGTGTGC
ACGAACCCCCCGTTCAGCCCGACCGCTGCGCCTTATCCGGTAACTATCGTCTTGAGTCCAACCCGGTAAG
ACACGACTTATCGCCACTGGCAGCAGCCACTGGTAACAGGATTAGCAGAGCGAGGTATGTAGGCGGTGCT
ACAGAGTTCTTGAAGTGGTGGCCTAACTACGGCTACACTAGAAGGACAGTATTTGGTATCTGCGCTCTGC
TGAAGCCAGTTACCTTCGGAAAAAGAGTTGGTAGCTCTTGATCCGGCAAACAAACCACCGCTGGTAGCGG
TGGTTTTTTTGTTTGCAAGCAGCAGATTACGCGCAGAAAAAAAGGATCTCAAGAAGATCCTTTGATCTTT
TCTACGGGGTCTGACGCTCAGTGGAACGAAAACTCACGTTAAGGGATTTTGGTCATGAGATTATCAAAAA
GGATCTTCACCTAGATCCTTTTAAATTAAAAATGAAGTTTGCGGCCGCAAATCAATCTAAAGTATATATG
AGTAAACTTGGTCTGACAGTTACCAATGCTTAATCAGTGAGGCACCTATCTCAGCGATCTGTCTATTTCG
TTCATCCATAGTTGCCTGACTCCCCGTCGTGTAGATAACTACGATACGGGAGGGCTTACCATCTGGCCCC
AGTGCTGCAATGATACCGCGAGACCCACGCTCACCGGCTCCAGATTTATCAGCAATAAACCAGCCAGCCG
GAAGGGCCGAGCGCAGAAGTGGTCCTGCAACTTTATCCGCCTCCATCCAGTCTATTAATTGTTGCCGGGA
AGCTAGAGTAAGTAGTTCGCCAGTTAATAGTTTGCGCAACGTTGTTGCCATTGCTACAGGCATCGTGGTG
TCACGCTCGTCGTTTGGTATGGCTTCATTCAGCTCCGGTTCCCAACGATCAAGGCGAGTTACATGATCCC
CCATGTTGTGCAAAAAAGCGGTTAGCTCCTTCGGTCCTCCGATCGTTGTCAGAAGTAAGTTGGCCGCAGT
GTTATCACTCATGGTTATGGCAGCACTGCATAATTCTCTTACTGTCATGCCATCCGTAAGATGCTTTTCT
GTGACTGGTGAGTACTCAACCAAGTCATTCTGAGAATAGTGTATGCGGCGACCGAGTTGCTCTTGCCCGG
CGTCAACACGGGATAATACCGCGCCACATAGCAGAACTTTAAAAGTGCTCATCATTGGAAAACGTTCTTC
GGGGCGAAAACTCTCAAGGATCTTACCGCTGTTGAGATCCAGTTCGATGTAACCCACTCGTGCACCCAAC
TGATCTTCAGCATCTTTTACTTTCACCAGCGTTTCTGGGTGAGCAAAAACAGGAAGGCAAAATGCCGCAA
AAAAGGGAATAAGGGCGACACGGAAATGTTGAATACTCATACTCTTCCTTTTTCAATATTATTGAAGCAT
TTATCAGGGTTATTGTCTCATGAGCGGATACATATTTGAATGTATTTAGAAAAATAAACAAATAGGGGTT
CCGCGCACATTTCCCCGAAAAGTGCCAC
Features (pLannotate 1.2.2; 14 found; start..end, strand, type, name):
      8..477     +  LTR            LTR: long terminal repeat from Moloney murine leukemia virus
    601..875     +  misc_feature   MESV Ψ (fragment): packaging signal of murine embryonic stem cell virus
    934..1350    +  CDS            gag (truncated): truncated Moloney murine leukemia virus (MMLV) gag gene lacking the start codon
   1379..1396    +  protein_bind   attB1 (fragment): mutant version of attB; core recombination site for the Gateway® BP reaction BP Clonase™
   1402..3345    +  CDS            RAF1: RAF1_HUMAN - Also known as RAF. Experimental evidence at protein level: Swiss-Prot protein existence level 1. Serine/threonine-protein kinase that acts as a regulatory link between the membrane-associated Ras GTPases and the MAPK/ERK cascade, and this critical regulatory link functions as a switch determining cell fate decisions including proliferation, differentiation, apoptosis, survival and oncogenic transformation. RAF1 activation initiates a mitogen-activated protein kinase (MAPK) cascade that comprises a sequential phosphorylation of the dual-specific MAPK kinases (MAP2K1/MEK1 and MAP2K2
   3353..3370    -  protein_bind   attB2 (fragment): mutant version of attB; core recombination site for the Gateway® BP reaction BP Clonase™
   3412..3741    +  promoter       SV40 promoter: SV40 enhancer and early promoter
   3751..4350    +  CDS            PuroR: puromycin N-acetyltransferase; pac from Streptomyces; confers resistance to puromycin
   4449..5042    +  LTR            LTR: long terminal repeat from Moloney murine leukemia virus
   5051..5097    +  LTR            5' LTR (truncated) (fragment): truncated long terminal repeat from Moloney murine sarcoma virus
   5180..5228    -  CDS            lacI (fragment): lac repressor; lacI; The lac repressor binds to the lac operator to inhibit transcription in E. coli. This inhibition can be relieved by adding lactose or isopropyl-β-D-thiogalactopyranoside (IPTG).
   5414..6002    -  rep_origin     ori: high-copy-number ColE1/pMB1/pBR322/pUC origin of replication
   6180..7040    -  CDS            AmpR: β-lactamase; bla; confers resistance to ampicillin, carbenicillin, and related antibiotics
   7041..7145    -  promoter       AmpR promoter: bla
