[The description below was written by a language model from this plasmid's Addgene catalogue record and pLannotate feature annotations shown in this document.]
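Description:
pBABEpuro-CRAF_S259A is a Moloney murine leukemia virus-based retroviral vector for stable expression of a mutant human CRAF (RAF1, c-Raf) kinase in mammalian cells. It is built on the pBABEpuro backbone and totals roughly 7.2 kb. In bacteria it is maintained as a high-copy plasmid through a ColE1/pUC-type origin and selected with ampicillin via the β-lactamase gene and its own promoter.

The retroviral portion is bounded by two MMLV long terminal repeats. Downstream of the 5′ LTR lie a packaging signal (Ψ) and a truncated gag segment lacking its start codon, which together promote efficient encapsidation of the vector RNA when the plasmid is introduced into a packaging cell line that supplies the viral proteins in trans. No separate promoter is annotated upstream of the insert, so the RAF1 coding sequence, about 1.95 kb, is presumably transcribed from the 5′ LTR, as is usual for pBABE vectors. The insert is flanked by attB1 and attB2 remnants, consistent with its recorded Gateway cloning. A separate SV40 enhancer/early promoter drives puromycin N-acetyltransferase, allowing selection of transduced cells with puromycin. No epitope tag or reporter is annotated.

The insert carries the S259A substitution; the catalogue purpose line loosely calls it "wt CRAF S259A". Serine 259 is generally known as an inhibitory phosphorylation and 14-3-3 binding site, so replacing it with alanine is expected to relieve this negative regulation. The construct is therefore suited to generating stable cell lines for studying CRAF activation and downstream MAPK/ERK signalling, although the record states only mammalian expression as the purpose.
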