Addgene plasmid #51127: pBABEpuro-CRAF_S259A
Purpose: mammalian expression of wt CRAF S259A
Depositing lab: Matthew Meyerson. Depositing organization: Broad Institute.
Backbone
  Vector backbone: pBABEpuro
  Backbone size w/o insert (bp): 5200
  Total vector size (bp): 7150
  Vector type: Mammalian Expression, Retroviral
  Selectable markers: Puromycin
Growth in bacteria
  Bacterial resistance: Ampicillin, 100 μg/mL
  Growth temperature: 37°C
  Growth strain: DH5alpha
  Copy number: High Copy
Gene/Insert
  Gene/Insert name: CRAF (alt names: RAF1; c-Raf; Raf-1)
  Species: H. sapiens (human)
  Insert size (bp): 1950
  Mutation: S259A
  GenBank ID: NM_002880.3
  Entrez Gene: RAF1 (a.k.a. CMD1NN, CRAF, NS5, Raf-1, c-Raf)
  Cloning method: Gateway Cloning
  Sequencing primers: 5′ pBABE 5'; 3′ pBABE 3'
Terms and licenses: Academic/Nonprofit Terms; Industry Terms: Not Available to Industry
How to cite: pBABEpuro-CRAF_S259A was a gift from Matthew Meyerson (Addgene plasmid # 51127 ; http://n2t.net/addgene:51127 ; RRID:Addgene_51127)
