>Addgene plasmid #51127 | pBABEpuro-CRAF_S259A | addgene partial sequence | sequence record 78842 | pBABE5 5'-CTTTATCCAGCCCTCAC-3'
TGGTGGTACATCACAAGTTTGTACAAAAAAGTTGGCATGGAGCACATACAGGGAGCTTGGAAGACGATCA
GCAATGGTTTTGGATTCAAAGATGCCGTGTTTGATGGCTCCAGCTGCATCTCTCCTACAATAGTTCAGCA
GTTTGGCTATCAGCGCCGGGCATCAGATGATGGCAAACTCACAGATCCTTCTAAGACAAGCAACACTATC
CGTGTTTTCTTGCCGAACAAGCAAAGAACAGTGGTCAATGTGCGAAATGGAATGAGCTTGCATGACTGCC
TTATGAAAGCACTCAAGGTGAGGGGCCTGCAACCAGAGTGCTGTGCAGTGTTCAGACTTCTCCACGAACA
CAAAGGTAAAAAAGCACGCTTAGATTGGAATACTGATGCTGCGTCTTTGATTGGAGAAGAACTTCAAGTA
GATTTCCTGGATCATGTTCCCCTCACAACACACAACTTTGCTCGGAAGACGTTCCTGAAGCTTGCCTTCT
GTGACATCTGTCAGAAATTCCTGCTCAATGGATTTCGATGTCAGACTTGTGGCTACAAATTTCATGAGCA
CTGTAGCACCAAAGTACCTACTATGTGTGTGGACTGGAGTAACATCAGACAACTCTTATTGTTTCCAAAT
TCCACTATTGGTGATAGTGGAGTCCCAGCACTACCTTCTTTGACTATGCGTCGTATGCGAGAGTCTGTTT
CCAGGATGCCTGTTAGTTCTCAGCACAGATATTCTACACCTCACGCCTTCACCTTTAACACCTCCAGTCC
CTCATCTGAAGGTTCCCTCTCCCAGAGGCAGAGGTCGACAGCCACACCTAATGTCCACATGGTCAGCACC
ACCC
